Addgene plasmid #157461: pD649-HAsp-LRFN2-COMP5AP-AviTag-9xHis
Purpose: Mammalian expression of cell-surface protein extracellular domain fused to COMP5AP-AviTag-9xHis. Protein is secreted from cells.
Depositing lab: Chris Garcia. Depositing organization: Stanford University. Publication: A Human IgSF Cell-Surface Interactome Reveals a Complex Network of Protein-Protein Interactions. Wojtowicz WM, Vielmetter J, Fernandes RA, Siepe DH, Eastman CL, Chisholm GB, Cox S, Klock H, Anderson PW, Rue SM, Miller JJ, Glaser SM, Bragstad ML, Vance J, Lam AW, Lesley SA, Zinn K, Garcia KC. Cell. 2020 Aug 20;182(4):1027-1043.e17. doi: 10.1016/j.cell.2020.07.025. PubMed 32822567.
Backbone
  Vector backbone: pD649
  Backbone size w/o insert (bp): 7153
  Vector type: Mammalian Expression
Growth in bacteria
  Bacterial resistance: Ampicillin, 100 μg/mL
  Growth temperature: 37°C
  Growth strain: DH5alpha
  Copy number: High Copy
Gene/Insert
  Gene/Insert name: LRFN2
  Species: H. sapiens (human)
  Insert size (bp): 1542
  Entrez Gene: LRFN2 (a.k.a. FIGLER2, KIAA1246, SALM1)
  Promoter: CMV/SP6
  Tag / fusion protein: COMP5AP-AviTag-9xHis (C terminal on backbone)
  Cloning method: Restriction Enzyme; 5′ cloning site GCGGCCGC (not destroyed); 3′ cloning site GGCGCGCC (not destroyed)
  Sequencing primers: 5′ ATTTAGGTGACACTATAG; 3′ CGTCGCACTCCATCACGGTG
Resource information
  A portion of this plasmid was derived from a plasmid made by: synthesis by ThermoFisher
Terms and licenses: Academic/Nonprofit Terms; Industry Terms: Not Available to Industry
Depositor comments: Some plasmids in this collection may have an IS4-like element ISVsa5 family transposase upstream of the CMV promoter.
How to cite: pD649-HAsp-LRFN2-COMP5AP-AviTag-9xHis was a gift from Chris Garcia (Addgene plasmid # 157461 ; http://n2t.net/addgene:157461 ; RRID:Addgene_157461)
