[The description below was written by a language model from this plasmid's Addgene catalogue record and pLannotate feature annotations shown in this document.]
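Description:
pD649-HAsp-LRFN2-COMP5AP-AviTag-9xHis is a mammalian expression plasmid built on the pD649 backbone for secreted production of the extracellular domain of human LRFN2 (also known as SALM1), a neuronal cell-surface protein. In bacteria it is maintained at high copy through a ColE1/pUC-type origin and selected with ampicillin via a complete β-lactamase gene. Short matches to KanR, lacZα, an rrnB terminator and the f1 origin appear to be backbone remnants rather than functional parts. For mammalian cells the backbone also carries an SV40 promoter/EM7 promoter cassette driving a puromycin N-acetyltransferase gene, followed by an SV40 polyadenylation signal. This could allow puromycin selection, although the record does not describe such use.

The expression unit consists of the CMV enhancer and promoter with a fragment of CMV intron A, followed by an SP6 promoter. An N-terminal signal sequence comes next: the plasmid name indicates "HAsp", while the annotation software matched it partially to a mouse IgH leader. The LRFN2 ectodomain is cloned between preserved NotI and AscI sites. It is fused in frame to a coiled-coil segment of rat cartilage oligomeric matrix protein, which drives pentamerisation, and then to human placental alkaline phosphatase, an AviTag for enzymatic biotinylation and a polyhistidine tag (9xHis by name, annotated as 8xHis). A bGH polyadenylation signal terminates the transcript. The resulting secreted, multimeric, enzymatically detectable protein suits avidity-enhanced binding assays, and it belongs to a collection made for mapping interactions among human immunoglobulin-superfamily cell-surface proteins. The depositor cautions that some plasmids in the collection may carry an IS4-like transposase insertion upstream of the CMV promoter; none is annotated here.
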