Features (pLannotate 1.2.2; 24 found; start..end, strand, type, name):
    119..143     -  CDS            KanR (fragment): aminoglycoside phosphotransferase; aph(3')-Ia; confers resistance to kanamycin
    254..842     +  rep_origin     ori: high-copy-number ColE1/pMB1/pBR322/pUC origin of replication
   1067..1084    +  terminator     rrnB T2 terminator (fragment): transcription terminator T2 from the E. coli rrnB gene
   1109..1128    -  CDS            lacZα (fragment): LacZα fragment of β-galactosidase; lacZ fragment
   1584..1600    +  protein_bind   lac operator: The lac repressor binds to the lac operator to inhibit transcription in E. coli. This inhibition can be relieved by adding lactose or isopropyl-β-D-thiogalactopyranoside (IPTG). lac repressor encoded by lacI
   1843..2146    +  enhancer       CMV enhancer: human cytomegalovirus immediate early enhancer
   2147..2350    +  promoter       CMV promoter: human cytomegalovirus (CMV) immediate early promoter
   2486..2529    +  intron         CMV intron (fragment): modified intron A from human cytomegalovirus
   2581..2599    +  promoter       SP6 promoter: promoter for bacteriophage SP6 RNA polymerase
   2603..2640    +  CDS            IgH signal sequence (fragment): signal sequence from the mouse immunoglobulin heavy chain variable region
   2692..4290    +  CDS            LRFN2 (fragment): LRFN2_HUMAN - Also known as KIAA1246, SALM1. Experimental evidence at protein level: Swiss-Prot protein existence level 1. Promotes neurite outgrowth in hippocampal neurons. Enhances the cell surface expression of 2 NMDA receptor subunits GRIN1 and GRIN2A. May play a role in redistributing DLG4 to the cell periphery (By similarity). From Homo sapiens (Human).
   4387..4566    +  CDS            Comp (fragment): COMP_RAT - Experimental evidence at protein level: Swiss-Prot protein existence level 1. May play a role in the structural integrity of cartilage via its interaction with other extracellular matrix proteins such as the collagens and fibronectin. Can mediate the interaction of chondrocytes with the cartilage extracellular matrix through interaction with cell surface integrin receptors. Could play a role in the pathogenesis of osteoarthritis. Potent suppressor of apoptosis in both primary chondrocytes and transformed cells. Suppresses apoptosis by blocking the activation of caspase-3 and by indu
   4554..6006    +  CDS            SEAP (fragment): secreted alkaline phosphatase from human placenta The natural enzyme has a C-terminal transmembrane sequence that is replaced by a GPI anchor.
   6031..6072    +  CDS            AviTag™ (fragment): peptide tag that allows for enzymatic biotinylation
   6076..6099    +  CDS            8xHis: 8xHis affinity tag
   6245..6356    +  polyA_signal   bGH poly(A) signal: bovine growth hormone polyadenylation signal
   6357..6465    +  rep_origin     f1 ori (fragment): f1 bacteriophage origin of replication; arrow indicates direction of (+) strand synthesis
   6479..6808    +  promoter       SV40 promoter: SV40 enhancer and early promoter
   6856..6903    +  promoter       EM7 promoter: synthetic bacterial promoter&nbsp
   6922..7521    +  CDS            PuroR (fragment): puromycin N-acetyltransferase; pac from Streptomyces; confers resistance to puromycin
   7531..7656    +  CDS            ble (fragment): BLE_KLEPN - Experimental evidence at protein level: Swiss-Prot protein existence level 1. Binding protein with a strong affinity to the bleomycin family of antibiotics. Binds to CL990; an antimitotic-antibiotic compound. From Klebsiella pneumoniae.
   7651..7772    +  polyA_signal   SV40 poly(A) signal: SV40 polyadenylation signal
   7825..8685    -  CDS            AmpR: β-lactamase; bla; confers resistance to ampicillin, carbenicillin, and related antibiotics
   8688..89      -  promoter       AmpR promoter (fragment) (across the origin): bla
>Addgene plasmid #157461 | pD649-HAsp-LRFN2-COMP5AP-AviTag-9xHis | depositor full sequence | sequence record 304031 | Full Sequence
TTTCAATATTATTGAAGCATTTATCAGGGTTATTGTCTCATGAGCGGATACATATTTGAATGTATTTAGA
AAAATAAACAAATAGGGGTCAGTGTTACAACCAATTAACCAATTCTGAACATTATCGCGAGCCCATTTAT
ACCTGAATATGGCTCATAACACCCCTTGCTCATGACCAAAATCCCTTAACGTGAGTTACGCGCGCGTCGT
TCCACTGAGCGTCAGACCCCGTAGAAAAGATCAAAGGATCTTCTTGAGATCCTTTTTTTCTGCGCGTAAT
CTGCTGCTTGCAAACAAAAAAACCACCGCTACCAGCGGTGGTTTGTTTGCCGGATCAAGAGCTACCAACT
CTTTTTCCGAAGGTAACTGGCTTCAGCAGAGCGCAGATACCAAATACTGTTCTTCTAGTGTAGCCGTAGT
TAGCCCACCACTTCAAGAACTCTGTAGCACCGCCTACATACCTCGCTCTGCTAATCCTGTTACCAGTGGC
TGCTGCCAGTGGCGATAAGTCGTGTCTTACCGGGTTGGACTCAAGACGATAGTTACCGGATAAGGCGCAG
CGGTCGGGCTGAACGGGGGGTTCGTGCACACAGCCCAGCTTGGAGCGAACGACCTACACCGAACTGAGAT
ACCTACAGCGTGAGCTATGAGAAAGCGCCACGCTTCCCGAAGGGAGAAAGGCGGACAGGTATCCGGTAAG
CGGCAGGGTCGGAACAGGAGAGCGCACGAGGGAGCTTCCAGGGGGAAACGCCTGGTATCTTTATAGTCCT
GTCGGGTTTCGCCACCTCTGACTTGAGCGTCGATTTTTGTGATGCTCGTCAGGGGGGCGGAGCCTATGGA
AAAACGCCAGCAACGCGGCCTTTTTACGGTTCCTGGCCTTTTGCTGGCCTTTTGCTCACATGTTCTTTCC
TGCGTTATCCCCTGATTCTGTGGATAACCGTATTACCGCCTTTGAGTGAGCTGATACCGCTCGCCGCAGC
CGAACGACCGAGCGCAGCGAGTCAGTGAGCGAGGAAGCGGAAGGCGAGAGTAGGGAACTGCCAGGCATCA
AACTAAGCAGAAGGCCCCTGACGGATGGCCTTTTTGCGTTTCTACAAACTCTTTCTGTGTTGTAAAACGA
CGGCCAGTCTTAAGCTCGGGCCCCCTGGGCGGTTCTGATAACGAGTAATCGTTAATCCGCAAATAACGTA
AAAACCCGCTTCGGCGGGTTTTTTTATGGGGGGAGTTTAGGGAAAGAGCATTTGTCAGAATATTTAAGGG
CGCCTGTCACTTTGCTTGATATATGAGAATTATTTAACCTTATAAATGAGAAAAAAGCAACGCACTTTAA
ATAAGATACGTTGCTTTTTCGATTGATGAACACCTATAATTAAACTATTCATCTATTATTTATGATTTTT
TGTATATACAATATTTCTAGTTTGTTAAAGAGAATTAAGAAAATAAATCTCGAAAATAATAAAGGGAAAA
TCAGTTTTTGATATCAAAATTATACATGTCAACGATAATACAAAATATAATACAAACTATAAGATGTTAT
CAGTATTTATTATCATTTAGAATAAATTTTGTGTCGCCCTTAATTGTGAGCGGATAACAATTACGAGCTT
CATGCACAGTGGCGTTGACTCAATATTGGCCATTAGCCATATTATTCATTGGTTATATAGCATAAATCAA
TATTGGCTATTGGCCATTGCATACGTTGTATCTATATCATAATATGTACATTTATATTGGCTCATGTCCA
ATATGACCGCCATGTTGGCATTGATTATTGACTAGTTATTAATAGTAATCAATTACGGGGTCATTAGTTC
ATAGCCCATATATGGAGTTCCGCGTTACATAACTTACGGTAAATGGCCCGCCTGGCTGACCGCCCAACGA
CCCCCGCCCATTGACGTCAATAATGACGTATGTTCCCATAGTAACGCCAATAGGGACTTTCCATTGACGT
CAATGGGTGGAGTATTTACGGTAAACTGCCCACTTGGCAGTACATCAAGTGTATCATATGCCAAGTACGC
CCCCTATTGACGTCAATGACGGTAAATGGCCCGCCTGGCATTATGCCCAGTACATGACCTTATGGGACTT
TCCTACTTGGCAGTACATCTACGTATTAGTCATCGCTATTACCATGGTGATGCGGTTTTGGCAGTACATC
AATGGGCGTGGATAGCGGTTTGACTCACGGGGATTTCCAAGTCTCCACCCCATTGACGTCAATGGGAGTT
TGTTTTGGCACCAAAATCAACGGGACTTTCCAAAATGTCGTAACAACTCCGCCCCATTGACGCAAATGGG
CGGTAGGCGTGTACGGTGGGAGGTCTATATAAGCAGAGCTCGTTTAGTGAACCGTCAGATCGCCTGGAGA
CGCCATCCACGCTGTTTTGACCTCCATAGAAGACACCGGGACCGATCCAGCCTCCGCGGCCGGGAACGGT
GCATTGGAACGCGGATTCCCCGTGCCAAGAGTGACGTAAGTACCGCCTATAGAGTCTATAGGCCCACCCC
CTTGGCTTCGTTAGAACGCGGCTACAATTAATACATAACCTTATGTATCATACACATACGATTTAGGTGA
CACTATAGAATAACATCCACTTTGCCTTTCTCTCCACAGGTGTCCACTCCCAGGTCCAACTGCACCTCGG
TTCTATCGAAAACGCGCCTGCTAGCGCCACCATGAAGACCATCATTGCCCTGAGCTACATCTTCTGCCTG
GTGTTCGCTGCGGCCGCCTGTCCTAAGTACTGCGTGTGCCAGAATCTGAGCGAGAGCCTGGGCACACTGT
GTCCTTCTAAGGGCCTGCTGTTCGTGCCTCCTGACATCGACAGACGGACCGTGGAACTGAGACTCGGCGG
CAACTTCATCATCCACATCAGCAGACAGGACTTCGCCAACATGACCGGCCTGGTGGATCTGACCCTGAGC
AGAAACACCATCAGCCATATCCAGCCTTTCAGCTTCCTGGACCTGGAAAGCCTGAGAAGCCTGCACCTGG
ACAGCAACAGACTGCCTAGCCTGGGCGAAGATACCCTGAGAGGCCTGGTCAATCTGCAGCACCTGATCGT
GAACAACAACCAGCTCGGCGGAATCGCCGATGAGGCCTTCGAGGATTTTCTGCTGACCCTGGAAGATCTG
GACCTGAGCTACAACAACCTGCACGGCCTGCCTTGGGATAGCGTGCGGAGAATGGTTAACCTGCACCAGC
TGAGCCTGGACCACAACCTGCTGGATCACATTGCCGAGGGCACCTTCGCCGATCTGCAGAAACTGGCCAG
ACTGGACCTCACCTCCAACCGGCTGCAAAAGCTGCCTCCAGATCCAATCTTCGCCAGAAGCCAGGCCAGC
GCTCTGACCGCTACACCTTTTGCTCCTCCACTGAGCTTCAGCTTTGGCGGCAATCCCCTGCACTGCAACT
GCGAACTGCTGTGGCTGCGGAGACTGGAAAGAGATGACGATCTGGAAACCTGCGGCTCTCCTGGCGGACT
GAAGGGCAGATACTTCTGGCACGTCCGCGAAGAGGAATTCGTGTGCGAGCCTCCTCTGATCACCCAGCAC
ACACACAAGCTGCTGGTGCTGGAAGGACAGGCCGCCACACTGAAGTGTAAAGCCATCGGCGACCCCTCTC
CACTGATCCATTGGGTCGCCCCTGACGATAGACTCGTGGGCAATAGCAGCAGAACCGCCGTGTACGACAA
CGGCACCCTGGACATCTTCATCACCACCAGCCAGGACAGCGGCGCCTTTACATGTATCGCCGCTAATGCC
GCTGGCGAGGCCACAGCTATGGTGGAAGTGTCTATCGTGCAGCTGCCCCACCTGAGCAACAGCACCAGTA
GAACAGCCCCTCCAAAGAGCCGGCTGAGCGATATCACAGGCAGCAGCAAGACAAGCAGAGGCGGCGGAGG
ATCTGGTGGCGGAGAACCTCCTAAGTCTCCTCCAGAAAGAGCCGTGCTCGTCAGCGAAGTGACCACAACA
TCTGCCCTGGTCAAGTGGTCCGTGTCCAAGTCTGCCCCTAGAGTGAAGATGTATCAGCTGCAGTACAACT
GCAGCGACGACGAGGTGCTGATCTACAGAATGATCCCCGCCAGCAACAAGGCCTTCGTGGTCAACAATCT
GGTGTCCGGCACCGGCTACGATCTGTGCGTTCTGGCCATGTGGGACGACACCGCCACAACACTGACCGCC
ACCAATATCGTGGGCTGCGCCCAGTTCTTCACCAAGGCCGATTATCCCCAGTGCCAGAGCATGCACTCTC
AGATCCTCGGAGGCACCATGGGCGCGCCGGAAGATCAAGTTGATCCAAGATTGATTGATGGCAAGGGCGG
ATCTCTGGAGGTGCTGTTCCAGGGACCAGGCGGAAGCGGCAATCCCGGCGGCGATCTGGCCCCCCAGATG
CTGCGCGAGCTGCAGGAGACCAATGCCGCCCTGCAGGACGTGCGCGAGCTGCTGCGCCACCGCGTGAAGG
AGATCACCTTCCTGAAGAACACCGTGATGGAGTGCGACGCCTGCGGTATGCAGCCCTCTAGAGGCTCCGG
CTCCATCATCCCAGTTGAGGAGGAGAACCCGGACTTCTGGAACCGCGAGGCAGCCGAGGCCCTGGGTGCC
GCCAAGAAGCTGCAGCCTGCACAGACAGCCGCCAAGAACCTCATCATCTTCCTGGGCGATGGGATGGGGG
TGTCTACGGTGACAGCTGCCAGGATCCTAAAAGGGCAGAAGAAGGACAAACTGGGGCCTGAGATACCCCT
GGCCATGGACCGCTTCCCATATGTGGCTCTGTCCAAGACATACAATGTAGACAAACATGTGCCAGACAGT
GGAGCCACAGCCACGGCCTACCTGTGCGGGGTCAAGGGCAACTTCCAGACCATTGGCTTGAGTGCAGCCG
CCCGCTTTAACCAGTGCAACACGACACGCGGCAACGAGGTCATCTCCGTGATGAATCGGGCCAAGAAAGC
AGGGAAGTCAGTGGGAGTGGTAACCACCACACGAGTGCAGCACGCCTCGCCAGCCGGCACCTACGCCCAC
ACGGTGAACCGCAACTGGTACTCGGACGCCGACGTGCCTGCCTCGGCCCGCCAGGAGGGGTGCCAGGACA
TCGCTACGCAGCTCATCTCCAACATGGACATTGACGTGATCCTAGGTGGAGGCCGAAAGTACATGTTTCG
CATGGGAACCCCAGACCCTGAGTACCCAGATGACTACAGCCAAGGTGGGACCAGGCTGGACGGGAAGAAT
CTGGTGCAGGAATGGCTGGCGAAGCGCCAGGGTGCCCGGTATGTGTGGAACCGCACTGAGCTCATGCAGG
CTTCCCTGGACCCGTCTGTGACCCATCTCATGGGTCTCTTTGAGCCTGGAGACATGAAATACGAGATCCA
CCGAGACTCCACACTGGACCCCTCCCTGATGGAGATGACAGAGGCTGCCCTGCGCCTGCTGAGCAGGAAC
CCCCGCGGCTTCTTCCTCTTCGTGGAGGGTGGTCGCATCGACCATGGTCATCATGAAAGCAGGGCTTACC
GGGCACTGACTGAGACGATCATGTTCGACGACGCCATTGAGAGGGCGGGCCAGCTCACCAGCGAGGAGGA
CACGCTGAGCCTCGTCACTGCCGACCACTCCCACGTCTTCTCCTTCGGAGGCTACCCCCTGCGAGGGAGC
TCCATCTTCGGGCTGGCCCCTGGCAAGGCCCGGGACAGGAAGGCCTACACGGTCCTCCTATACGGAAACG
GTCCAGGCTATGTGCTCAAGGACGGCGCCCGGCCGGATGTTACCGAGAGCGAGAGCGGGAGCCCCGAGTA
TCGGCAGCAGTCAGCAGTGCCCCTGGACGAAGAGACCCACGCAGGCGAGGACGTGGCGGTGTTCGCGCGC
GGCCCGCAGGCGCACCTGGTTCACGGCGTGCAGGAGCAGACCTTCATAGCGCACGTCATGGCCTTCGCCG
CCTGCCTGGAGCCCTACACCGCCTGCGACCTGGCGCCCCCCGCCGGCACCACCGACGCCGCGCACCCGGG
TGGCGGAGGACTGAACGACATCTTCGAGGCTCAGAAAATCGAATGGCACGAACATCACCATCACCATCAC
CATCACCATTAAGGCCGGCCTGTAGTCACTGGCACAACGCGTTACCCGGTAAGCCAATCGGGTATACACG
GTCGTCATACTGCAGACAGGGTTCTTCTACTTTGCAAGATAGTCTTGAGTAGTAAAATAAATAGATAGAG
AAAATCAGCCTCGACTGTGCCTTCTAGTTGCCAGCCATCTGTTGTTTGCCCCTCCCCCGTGCCTTCCTTG
ACCCTGGAAGGTGCCACTCCCACTGTCCTTTCCTAATAAAATGAGGAAATTGCATCACAACACTCAACCC
TATCTCGGTCTATTCTTTTGATTTATAAGGGATTTTGCCGATTTCGGCCTATTGGTTAAAAAATGAGCTG
ATTTAACAAAAATTTAACGCGAATTAATTCTGTGGAATGTGTGTCAGTTAGGGTGTGGAAAGTCCCCAGG
CTCCCCAGCAGGCAGAAGTATGCAAAGCATGCATCTCAATTAGTCAGCAACCAGGTGTGGAAAGTCCCCA
GGCTCCCCAGCAGGCAGAAGTATGCAAAGCATGCATCTCAATTAGTCAGCAACCATAGTCCCGCCCCTAA
CTCCGCCCATCCCGCCCCTAACTCCGCCCAGTTCCGCCCATTCTCCGCCCCATGGCTGACTAATTTTTTT
TATTTATGCAGAGGCCGAGGCCGCCTCTGCCTCTGAGCTATTCCAGAAGTAGTGAGGAGGCTTTTTTGGA
GGCCTAGGCTTTTGCAAAAAGCTCCCGGGAGCTTGTATATCCATTTTCGGATCTGATCAGCACGTGTTGA
CAATTAATCATCGGCATAGTATATCGGCATAGTATAATACGACAAGGTGAGGAACTAAACCATGACCGAG
TACAAGCCCACGGTGCGCCTCGCCACCCGCGACGACGTCCCCAGGGCCGTACGCACCCTCGCCGCCGCGT
TCGCCGACTACCCCGCCACGCGCCACACCGTCGATCCGGACCGCCACATCGAGCGGGTCACCGAGCTGCA
AGAACTCTTCCTCACGCGCGTCGGGCTCGACATCGGCAAGGTGTGGGTCGCGGACGACGGCGCCGCGGTG
GCGGTCTGGACCACGCCGGAGAGCGTCGAAGCGGGGGCGGTGTTCGCCGAGATCGGCCCGCGCATGGCCG
AGTTGAGCGGTTCCCGGCTGGCCGCGCAGCAACAGATGGAAGGCCTCCTGGCGCCGCACCGGCCCAAGGA
GCCCGCGTGGTTCCTGGCCACCGTCGGCGTCTCGCCCGACCACCAGGGCAAGGGTCTGGGCAGCGCCGTC
GTGCTCCCCGGAGTGGAGGCGGCCGAGCGCGCCGGGGTGCCCGCCTTCCTGGAGACATCCGCGCCCCGCA
ACCTCCCCTTCTACGAGCGGCTCGGCTTCACCGTCACCGCCGACGTCGAGGTGCCCGAAGGACCGCGCAC
CTGGTGCATGACCCGCAAGCCCGGTGCCTGACACGTGCTACGAGATTTCGATTCCACCGCCGCCTTCTAT
GAAAGGTTGGGCTTCGGAATCGTTTTCCGGGACGCCGGCTGGATGATCCTCCAGCGCGGGGATCTCATGC
TGGAGTTCTTCGCCCACCCCAACTTGTTTATTGCAGCTTATAATGGTTACAAATAAAGCAATAGCATCAC
AAATTTCACAAATAAAGCATTTTTTTCACTGCATTCTAGTTGTGGTTTGTCCAAACTCATCAATGTATCT
TATCATGTCTGTATACCGTCGACCTCTAGCTAGAGCTTGGCGTAATCATGGTCATTACCAATGCTTAATC
AGTGAGGCACCTATCTCAGCGATCTGTCTATTTCGTTCATCCATAGTTGCCTGACTCCCCGTCGTGTAGA
TAACTACGATACGGGAGGGCTTACCATCTGGCCCCAGCGCTGCGATGATACCGCGAGAACCACGCTCACC
GGCTCCGGATTTATCAGCAATAAACCAGCCAGCCGGAAGGGCCGAGCGCAGAAGTGGTCCTGCAACTTTA
TCCGCCTCCATCCAGTCTATTAATTGTTGCCGGGAAGCTAGAGTAAGTAGTTCGCCAGTTAATAGTTTGC
GCAACGTTGTTGCCATCGCTACAGGCATCGTGGTGTCACGCTCGTCGTTTGGTATGGCTTCATTCAGCTC
CGGTTCCCAACGATCAAGGCGAGTTACATGATCCCCCATGTTGTGCAAAAAAGCGGTTAGCTCCTTCGGT
CCTCCGATCGTTGTCAGAAGTAAGTTGGCCGCAGTGTTATCACTCATGGTTATGGCAGCACTGCATAATT
CTCTTACTGTCATGCCATCCGTAAGATGCTTTTCTGTGACTGGTGAGTACTCAACCAAGTCATTCTGAGA
ATAGTGTATGCGGCGACCGAGTTGCTCTTGCCCGGCGTCAATACGGGATAATACCGCGCCACATAGCAGA
ACTTTAAAAGTGCTCATCATTGGAAAACGTTCTTCGGGGCGAAAACTCTCAAGGATCTTACCGCTGTTGA
GATCCAGTTCGATGTAACCCACTCGTGCACCCAACTGATCTTCAGCATCTTTTACTTTCACCAGCGTTTC
TGGGTGAGCAAAAACAGGAAGGCAAAATGCCGCAAAAAAGGGAATAAGGGCGACACGGAAATGTTGAATA
CTCATATTCTTCCTT
