>Addgene plasmid #157461 | pD649-HAsp-LRFN2-COMP5AP-AviTag-9xHis | depositor partial sequence | sequence record 304032 | insert (extracellular domain)
TGTCCTAAGTACTGCGTGTGCCAGAATCTGAGCGAGAGCCTGGGCACACTGTGTCCTTCTAAGGGCCTGC
TGTTCGTGCCTCCTGACATCGACAGACGGACCGTGGAACTGAGACTCGGCGGCAACTTCATCATCCACAT
CAGCAGACAGGACTTCGCCAACATGACCGGCCTGGTGGATCTGACCCTGAGCAGAAACACCATCAGCCAT
ATCCAGCCTTTCAGCTTCCTGGACCTGGAAAGCCTGAGAAGCCTGCACCTGGACAGCAACAGACTGCCTA
GCCTGGGCGAAGATACCCTGAGAGGCCTGGTCAATCTGCAGCACCTGATCGTGAACAACAACCAGCTCGG
CGGAATCGCCGATGAGGCCTTCGAGGATTTTCTGCTGACCCTGGAAGATCTGGACCTGAGCTACAACAAC
CTGCACGGCCTGCCTTGGGATAGCGTGCGGAGAATGGTTAACCTGCACCAGCTGAGCCTGGACCACAACC
TGCTGGATCACATTGCCGAGGGCACCTTCGCCGATCTGCAGAAACTGGCCAGACTGGACCTCACCTCCAA
CCGGCTGCAAAAGCTGCCTCCAGATCCAATCTTCGCCAGAAGCCAGGCCAGCGCTCTGACCGCTACACCT
TTTGCTCCTCCACTGAGCTTCAGCTTTGGCGGCAATCCCCTGCACTGCAACTGCGAACTGCTGTGGCTGC
GGAGACTGGAAAGAGATGACGATCTGGAAACCTGCGGCTCTCCTGGCGGACTGAAGGGCAGATACTTCTG
GCACGTCCGCGAAGAGGAATTCGTGTGCGAGCCTCCTCTGATCACCCAGCACACACACAAGCTGCTGGTG
CTGGAAGGACAGGCCGCCACACTGAAGTGTAAAGCCATCGGCGACCCCTCTCCACTGATCCATTGGGTCG
CCCCTGACGATAGACTCGTGGGCAATAGCAGCAGAACCGCCGTGTACGACAACGGCACCCTGGACATCTT
CATCACCACCAGCCAGGACAGCGGCGCCTTTACATGTATCGCCGCTAATGCCGCTGGCGAGGCCACAGCT
ATGGTGGAAGTGTCTATCGTGCAGCTGCCCCACCTGAGCAACAGCACCAGTAGAACAGCCCCTCCAAAGA
GCCGGCTGAGCGATATCACAGGCAGCAGCAAGACAAGCAGAGGCGGCGGAGGATCTGGTGGCGGAGAACC
TCCTAAGTCTCCTCCAGAAAGAGCCGTGCTCGTCAGCGAAGTGACCACAACATCTGCCCTGGTCAAGTGG
TCCGTGTCCAAGTCTGCCCCTAGAGTGAAGATGTATCAGCTGCAGTACAACTGCAGCGACGACGAGGTGC
TGATCTACAGAATGATCCCCGCCAGCAACAAGGCCTTCGTGGTCAACAATCTGGTGTCCGGCACCGGCTA
CGATCTGTGCGTTCTGGCCATGTGGGACGACACCGCCACAACACTGACCGCCACCAATATCGTGGGCTGC
GCCCAGTTCTTCACCAAGGCCGATTATCCCCAGTGCCAGAGCATGCACTCTCAGATCCTCGGAGGCACCA
TG
